Addgene plasmid #202839: SVA-lncRNA AK057321 shRNA 2S scramble
Purpose: Lentiviral vector that expresses a scrambled control shRNA for SVA-lncRNA AK057321 shRNA 2S
Depositing lab: Matthew Anderson. Depositing organization: Beth Israel Deaconess Medical Center. Publication: Hominoid SVA-lncRNA AK057321 targets human-specific SVA retrotransposons in SCN8A and CDK5RAP2 to initiate neuronal maturation. Nadler MJS, Chang W, Ozkaynak E, Huo Y, Nong Y, Boillot M, Johnson M, Moreno A, Matthew P Anderson. Commun Biol. 2023 Mar 30;6(1):347. doi: 10.1038/s42003-023-04683-8. PubMed 36997626.
Backbone
  Vector backbone: pLVX
  Backbone manufacturer: Clonetech
  Backbone size w/o insert (bp): 8995
  Total vector size (bp): 9060
  Modifications to backbone: The CMV promoter in pLVX-shRNA2-mcherry was excised with BamHI and AgeI digestion and replaced with the UbC promoter, P2A, the zeomycin resistance gene and T2A in frame with mcherry using HiFi DNA Assembly (NEB). UbC, P2A, and T2A sequences were PCR-amplified from pLV-TetO-hNGN2-eGFP-Puro (Addgene #79823) and the zeocin resistance gene sequence was amplified by PCR from FRT-Em7-Zeo-FRT plasmid (Thermo Fisher).
  Vector type: Mammalian Expression, Lentiviral
Growth in bacteria
  Bacterial resistance: Ampicillin, 100 μg/mL
  Growth temperature: 37°C
  Growth strain: NEB Stable
  Copy number: Unknown
Gene/Insert
  Gene/Insert name: SVA-lncRNA AK057321 shRNA 2S scramble control
  Species: H. sapiens (human)
  Promoter: U6
  Cloning method: Restriction Enzyme; 5′ cloning site BamHI (not destroyed); 3′ cloning site EcoRI (not destroyed)
  Sequencing primers: 5′ whole plasmid sequencing; 3′ whole plasmid sequencing
Terms and licenses: Academic/Nonprofit Terms; Industry Terms: Not Available to Industry
Depositor comments: Expresses shRNA scramble control sequence for SVA-lncRNA AK057321 shRNA 2S (202838).
How to cite: SVA-lncRNA AK057321 shRNA 2S scramble was a gift from Matthew Anderson (Addgene plasmid # 202839 ; http://n2t.net/addgene:202839 ; RRID:Addgene_202839)
