[The description below was written by a language model from this plasmid's Addgene catalogue record and pLannotate feature annotations shown in this document.]
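Description:
SVA-lncRNA AK057321 shRNA 2S scramble is an HIV-1-based lentiviral shRNA vector of about 9.06 kb, built on a modified pLVX-shRNA2-mCherry backbone. It serves as the scrambled-sequence negative control for a companion construct that expresses shRNA 2S against the human SVA-derived long non-coding RNA AK057321. In bacteria it is maintained through a high-copy ColE1/pUC-type origin and selected with ampicillin via the β-lactamase gene. Remnants of the lac promoter/operator region and an SV40 polyadenylation signal lie in the plasmid backbone outside the viral cassette.

The transfer cassette is flanked by two HIV-1 LTR sequences, both annotated as truncated, with adjacent nef fragments. It carries the usual cis elements for vector production and transduction: the Ψ packaging signal with a partial gag sequence, the Rev response element for nuclear export of the genomic RNA, and the cPPT/CTS, which aids nuclear import of the reverse-transcribed genome. Downstream, a human U6 RNA polymerase III promoter drives the short scrambled hairpin, cloned between BamHI and EcoRI sites. The hairpin itself is too small to be annotated in the feature table.

A second, Pol II unit replaces the original CMV promoter with the human ubiquitin C promoter. According to the record, this drives a zeocin resistance gene (ble) joined in frame to mCherry through 2A self-cleaving peptide sequences (P2A and T2A), followed by a WPRE to enhance transcript expression. Transduced mammalian cells can therefore be both selected with zeocin and identified by red fluorescence. The associated study concerns this lncRNA in neuronal maturation, where the construct provides the baseline for knockdown experiments.
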