Features (pLannotate 1.2.2; 22 found; start..end, strand, type, name):
    696..800     -  promoter       AmpR promoter: bla
    848..982     +  polyA_signal   SV40 poly(A) signal: SV40 polyadenylation signal
   1149..1478    +  CDS            nef (fragment): NEF_HV1BR - Experimental evidence at protein level: Swiss-Prot protein existence level 1. Extracellular Nef protein targets CD4(+) T-lymphocytes for apoptosis by interacting with CXCR4 surface receptors (PubMed:14990729). From Human immunodeficiency virus type 1 group M subtype B (isolate BRU/LAI) (HIV-1).
   1526..1783    +  LTR            5' LTR (truncated): truncated 5' long terminal repeat (LTR) from HIV-1
   1830..1955    +  misc_feature   HIV-1 Ψ: packaging signal of human immunodeficiency virus type 1
   1939..2277    +  CDS            HIV-1 gag (fragment): gag protein from human immunodeficiency virus 1; gag
   2452..2685    +  misc_feature   RRE: The Rev response element (RRE) of HIV-1 allows for Rev-dependent mRNA export from the nucleus to the cytoplasm.
   3062..3162    +  CDS            Rev (fragment): human immunodeficiency virus 1 (HIV-1) Rev protein; rev; enhances nuclear export of unspliced and incompletely spliced viral mRNAs
   3177..3292    +  misc_feature   cPPT/CTS: central polypurine tract and central termination sequence of HIV-1 (lacking the first T)
   3345..3585    +  promoter       U6 promoter: RNA polymerase III promoter for human U6 snRNA
   3685..4896    +  promoter       UbC promoter: human ubiquitin C promoter
   4972..5343    +  CDS            ble: BLE_STRHI - Experimental evidence at protein level: Swiss-Prot protein existence level 1. Binding protein with a strong affinity to the bleomycin family of antibiotics. From Streptoalloteichus hindustanus.
   5434..6144    +  CDS            mCherry: monomeric derivative of DsRed fluorescent protein (Shaner et al., 2004) mammalian codon-optimized
   6177..6765    +  misc_feature   WPRE: woodchuck hepatitis virus posttranscriptional regulatory element
   6782..7300    +  CDS            nef (fragment): NEF_HV1BR - Experimental evidence at protein level: Swiss-Prot protein existence level 1. Extracellular Nef protein targets CD4(+) T-lymphocytes for apoptosis by interacting with CXCR4 surface receptors (PubMed:14990729). From Human immunodeficiency virus type 1 group M subtype B (isolate BRU/LAI) (HIV-1).
   7348..7605    +  LTR            5' LTR (truncated): truncated 5' long terminal repeat (LTR) from HIV-1
   7757..7773    -  protein_bind   lac operator: The lac repressor binds to the lac operator to inhibit transcription in E. coli. This inhibition can be relieved by adding lactose or isopropyl-β-D-thiogalactopyranoside (IPTG). lac repressor encoded by lacI
   7781..7811    -  promoter       lac promoter: promoter for the E. coli lac operon
   7826..7847    -  protein_bind   CAP binding site: CAP binding activates transcription in the presence of cAMP. E. coli catabolite activator protein
   7860..7952    -  CDS            lacI (fragment): lac repressor; lacI; The lac repressor binds to the lac operator to inhibit transcription in E. coli. This inhibition can be relieved by adding lactose or isopropyl-β-D-thiogalactopyranoside (IPTG).
   8135..8723    -  rep_origin     ori: high-copy-number ColE1/pMB1/pBR322/pUC origin of replication
   8894..695     -  CDS            AmpR (across the origin): β-lactamase; bla; confers resistance to ampicillin, carbenicillin, and related antibiotics
>Addgene plasmid #202839 | SVA-lncRNA AK057321 shRNA 2S scramble | addgene full sequence | sequence record 399753 | Addgene NGS Result
TTATCAGCAATAAACCAGCCAGCCGGAAGGGCCGAGCGCAGAAGTGGTCCTGCAACTTTATCCGCCTCCA
TCCAGTCTATTAATTGTTGCCGGGAAGCTAGAGTAAGTAGTTCGCCAGTTAATAGTTTGCGCAACGTTGT
TGCCATTGCTACAGGCATCGTGGTGTCACGCTCGTCGTTTGGTATGGCTTCATTCAGCTCCGGTTCCCAA
CGATCAAGGCGAGTTACATGATCCCCCATGTTGTGCAAAAAAGCGGTTAGCTCCTTCGGTCCTCCGATCG
TTGTCAGAAGTAAGTTGGCCGCAGTGTTATCACTCATGGTTATGGCAGCACTGCATAATTCTCTTACTGT
CATGCCATCCGTAAGATGCTTTTCTGTGACTGGTGAGTACTCAACCAAGTCATTCTGAGAATAGTGTATG
CGGCGACCGAGTTGCTCTTGCCCGGCGTCAATACGGGATAATACCGCGCCACATAGCAGAACTTTAAAAG
TGCTCATCATTGGAAAACGTTCTTCGGGGCGAAAACTCTCAAGGATCTTACCGCTGTTGAGATCCAGTTC
GATGTAACCCACTCGTGCACCCAACTGATCTTCAGCATCTTTTACTTTCACCAGCGTTTCTGGGTGAGCA
AAAACAGGAAGGCAAAATGCCGCAAAAAAGGGAATAAGGGCGACACGGAAATGTTGAATACTCATACTCT
TCCTTTTTCAATATTATTGAAGCATTTATCAGGGTTATTGTCTCATGAGCGGATACATATTTGAATGTAT
TTAGAAAAATAAACAAATAGGGGTTCCGCGCACATTTCCCCGAAAAGTGCCACCTGACGTCGACGGATCG
GGAGATCAACTTGTTTATTGCAGCTTATAATGGTTACAAATAAAGCAATAGCATCACAAATTTCACAAAT
AAAGCATTTTTTTCACTGCATTCTAGTTGTGGTTTGTCCAAACTCATCAATGTATCTTATCATGTCTGGA
TCAACTGGATAACTCAAGCTAACCAAAATCATCCCAAACTTCCCACCCCATACCCTATTACCACTGCCAA
TTACCTGTGGTTTCATTTACTCTAAACCTGTGATTCCTCTGAATTATTTTCATTTTAAAGAAATTGTATT
TGTTAAATATGTACTACAAACTTAGTAGTTGGAAGGGCTAATTCACTCCCAAAGAAGACAAGATATCCTT
GATCTGTGGATCTACCACACACAAGGCTACTTCCCTGATTAGCAGAACTACACACCAGGGCCAGGGGTCA
GATATCCACTGACCTTTGGATGGTGCTACAAGCTAGTACCAGTTGAGCCAGATAAGGTAGAAGAGGCCAA
TAAAGGAGAGAACACCAGCTTGTTACACCCTGTGAGCCTGCATGGGATGGATGACCCGGAGAGAGAAGTG
TTAGAGTGGAGGTTTGACAGCCGCCTAGCATTTCATCACGTGGCCCGAGAGCTGCATCCGGAGTACTTCA
AGAACTGCTGATATCGAGCTTGCTACAAGGGACTTTCCGCTGGGGACTTTCCAGGGAGGCGTGGCCTGGG
CGGGACTGGGGAGTGGCGAGCCCTCAGATCCTGCATATAAGCAGCTGCTTTTTGCCTGTACTGGGTCTCT
CTGGTTAGACCAGATCTGAGCCTGGGAGCTCTCTGGCTAACTAGGGAACCCACTGCTTAAGCCTCAATAA
AGCTTGCCTTGAGTGCTTCAAGTAGTGTGTGCCCGTCTGTTGTGTGACTCTGGTAACTAGAGATCCCTCA
GACCCTTTTAGTCAGTGTGGAAAATCTCTAGCAGTGGCGCCCGAACAGGGACTTGAAAGCGAAAGGGAAA
CCAGAGGAGCTCTCTCGACGCAGGACTCGGCTTGCTGAAGCGCGCACGGCAAGAGGCGAGGGGCGGCGAC
TGGTGAGTACGCCAAAAATTTTGACTAGCGGAGGCTAGAAGGAGAGAGATGGGTGCGAGAGCGTCAGTAT
TAAGCGGGGGAGAATTAGATCGCGATGGGAAAAAATTCGGTTAAGGCCAGGGGGAAAGAAAAAATATAAA
TTAAAACATATAGTATGGGCAAGCAGGGAGCTAGAACGATTCGCAGTTAATCCTGGCCTGTTAGAAACAT
CAGAAGGCTGTAGACAAATACTGGGACAGCTACAACCATCCCTTCAGACAGGATCAGAAGAACTTAGATC
ATTATATAATACAGTAGCAACCCTCTATTGTGTGCATCAAAGGATAGAGATAAAAGACACCAAGGAAGCT
TTAGACAAGATAGAGGAAGAGCAAAACAAAAGTAAGACCACCGCACAGCAAGCGGCCGGCCGCTGATCTT
CAGACCTGGAGGAGGAGATATGAGGGACAATTGGAGAAGTGAATTATATAAATATAAAGTAGTAAAAATT
GAACCATTAGGAGTAGCACCCACCAAGGCAAAGAGAAGAGTGGTGCAGAGAGAAAAAAGAGCAGTGGGAA
TAGGAGCTTTGTTCCTTGGGTTCTTGGGAGCAGCAGGAAGCACTATGGGCGCAGCGTCAATGACGCTGAC
GGTACAGGCCAGACAATTATTGTCTGGTATAGTGCAGCAGCAGAACAATTTGCTGAGGGCTATTGAGGCG
CAACAGCATCTGTTGCAACTCACAGTCTGGGGCATCAAGCAGCTCCAGGCAAGAATCCTGGCTGTGGAAA
GATACCTAAAGGATCAACAGCTCCTGGGGATTTGGGGTTGCTCTGGAAAACTCATTTGCACCACTGCTGT
GCCTTGGAATGCTAGTTGGAGTAATAAATCTCTGGAACAGATTTGGAATCACACGACCTGGATGGAGTGG
GACAGAGAAATTAACAATTACACAAGCTTAATACACTCCTTAATTGAAGAATCGCAAAACCAGCAAGAAA
AGAATGAACAAGAATTATTGGAATTAGATAAATGGGCAAGTTTGTGGAATTGGTTTAACATAACAAATTG
GCTGTGGTATATAAAATTATTCATAATGATAGTAGGAGGCTTGGTAGGTTTAAGAATAGTTTTTGCTGTA
CTTTCTATAGTGAATAGAGTTAGGCAGGGATATTCACCATTATCGTTTCAGACCCACCTCCCAACCCCGA
GGGGACCCGACAGGCCCGAAGGAATAGAAGAAGAAGGTGGAGAGAGAGACAGAGACAGATCCATTCGATT
AGTGAACGGATCTCGACGGTATCGCCTTTAAAAGAAAAGGGGGGATTGGGGGGTACAGTGCAGGGGAAAG
AATAGTAGACATAATAGCAACAGACATACAAACTAAAGAATTACAAAAACAAATTACAAAAATTCAAAAT
TTTCGGGTTTATTACAGGGACAGCAGAGATCCAGTTTATCGATCTGGGCAGGAAGAGGGCCTATTTCCCA
TGATTCCTTCATATTTGCATATACGATACAAGGCTGTTAGAGAGATAATTAGAATTAATTTGACTGTAAA
CACAAAGATATTAGTACAAAATACGTGACGTAGAAAGTAATAATTTCTTGGGTAGTTTGCAGTTTTAAAA
TTATGTTTTAAAATGGACTATCATATGCTTACCGTAACTTGAAAGTATTTCGATTTCTTGGCTTTATATA
TCTTGTGGAAAGGACGAGGATCCGTCCGACCACGTATCATCATTCAAGAGATGATGATACGTGTCGGACT
TTTTTACGCGTGAATTCGAATTAACCCGTGTCGGCTCCAGATCTGGCCTCCGCGCCGGGTTTTGGCGCCT
CCCGCGGGCGCCCCCCTCCTCACGGCGAGCGCTGCCACGTCAGACGAAGGGCGCAGCGAGCGTCCTGATC
CTTCCGCCCGGACGCTCAGGACAGCGGCCCGCTGCTCATAAGACTCGGCCTTAGAACCCCAGTATCAGCA
GAAGGACATTTTAGGACGGGACTTGGGTGACTCTAGGGCACTGGTTTTCTTTCCAGAGAGCGGAACAGGC
GAGGAAAAGTAGTCCCTTCTCGGCGATTCTGCGGAGGGATCTCCGTGGGGCGGTGAACGCCGATGATTAT
ATAAGGACGCGCCGGGTGTGGCACAGCTAGTTCCGTCGCAGCCGGGATTTGGGTCGCGGTTCTTGTTTGT
GGATCGCTGTGATCGTCACTTGGTGAGTAGCGGGCTGCTGGGCTGGCCGGGGCTTTCGTGGCCGCCGGGC
CGCTCGGTGGGACGGAAGCGTGTGGAGAGACCGCCAAGGGCTGTAGTCTGGGTCCGCGAGCAAGGTTGCC
CTGAACTGGGGGTTGGGGGGAGCGCAGCAAAATGGCGGCTGTTCCCGAGTCTTGAATGGAAGACGCTTGT
GAGGCGGGCTGTGAGGTCGTTGAAACAAGGTGGGGGGCATGGTGGGCGGCAAGAACCCAAGGTCTTGAGG
CCTTCGCTAATGCGGGAAAGCTCTTATTCGGGTGAGATGGGCTGGGGCACCATCTGGGGACCCTGACGTG
AAGTTTGTCACTGACTGGAGAACTCGGTTTGTCGTCTGTTGCGGGGGCGGCAGTTATGGCGGTGCCGTTG
GGCAGTGCACCCGTACCTTTGGGAGCGCGCGCCCTCGTCGTGTCGTGACGTCACCCGTTCTGTTGGCTTA
TAATGCAGGGTGGGGCCACCTGCCGGTAGGTGTGCGGTAGGCTTTTCTCCGTCGCAGGACGCAGGGTTCG
GGCCTAGGGTAGGCTCTCCTGAATCGACAGGCGCCGGACCTCTGGTGAGGGGAGGGATAAGTGAGGCGTC
AGTTTCTTTGGTCGGTTTTATGTACCTATCTTCTTAAGTAGCTGAAGCTCCGGTTTTGAACTATGCGCTC
GGGGTTGGCGAGTGTGTTTTGTGAAGTTTTTTAGGCACCTTTTGAAATGTAATCATTTGGGTCAATATGT
AATTTTCAGTGTTAGACTAGTAAATTGTCCGCTAAATTCTGGCCGTTTTTGGCTTTTTTGTTAGACTCTG
GCGCCACGAATTTCTCGCTACTCAAGCAGGCCGGTGATGTCGAGGAAAACCCTGGTCCTATGGTGTCTAG
AATGGCCAAGTTGACCAGTGCCGTTCCGGTGCTCACCGCGCGCGACGTCGCCGGAGCGGTCGAGTTCTGG
ACCGACCGGCTCGGGTTCTCCCGGGACTTCGTGGAGGACGACTTCGCCGGTGTGGTCCGGGACGACGTGA
CCCTGTTCATCAGCGCGGTCCAGGACCAGGTGGTGCCGGACAACACCCTGGCCTGGGTGTGGGTGCGCGG
CCTGGACGAGCTGTACGCCGAGTGGTCGGAGGTCGTGTCCACGAACTTCCGGGACGCCTCCGGGCCGGCC
ATGACCGAGATCGGCGAGCAGCCGTGGGGGCGGGAGTTCGCCCTGCGCGACCCGGCCGGCAACTGCGTGC
ACTTCGTGGCCGAGGAGCAGGACGGTTCAGGGGAGGGAAGAGGTTCCCTGCTCACATGCGGAGACGTAGA
AGAGAATCCCGGACCCATGACCTCTAGAGAACCGGTCGCCACCATGGTGAGCAAGGGCGAGGAGGATAAC
ATGGCCATCATCAAGGAGTTCATGCGCTTCAAGGTGCACATGGAGGGCTCCGTGAACGGCCACGAGTTCG
AGATCGAGGGCGAGGGCGAGGGCCGCCCCTACGAGGGCACCCAGACCGCCAAGCTGAAGGTGACCAAGGG
TGGCCCCCTGCCCTTCGCCTGGGACATCCTGTCCCCTCAGTTCATGTACGGCTCCAAGGCCTACGTGAAG
CACCCCGCCGACATCCCCGACTACTTGAAGCTGTCCTTCCCCGAGGGCTTCAAGTGGGAGCGCGTGATGA
ACTTCGAGGACGGCGGCGTGGTGACCGTGACCCAGGACTCCTCCCTGCAGGACGGCGAGTTCATCTACAA
GGTGAAGCTGCGCGGCACCAACTTCCCCTCCGACGGCCCCGTAATGCAGAAGAAGACCATGGGCTGGGAG
GCCTCCTCCGAGCGGATGTACCCCGAGGACGGCGCCCTGAAGGGCGAGATCAAGCAGAGGCTGAAGCTGA
AGGACGGCGGCCACTACGACGCTGAGGTCAAGACCACCTACAAGGCCAAGAAGCCCGTGCAGCTGCCCGG
CGCCTACAACGTCAACATCAAGTTGGACATCACCTCCCACAACGAGGACTACACCATCGTGGAACAGTAC
GAACGCGCCGAGGGCCGCCACTCCACCGGCGGCATGGACGAGCTGTACAAGTAGCTCGAGTCTAGAGGGC
CCGACGCGTCTGGAACAATCAACCTCTGGATTACAAAATTTGTGAAAGATTGACTGGTATTCTTAACTAT
GTTGCTCCTTTTACGCTATGTGGATACGCTGCTTTAATGCCTTTGTATCATGCTATTGCTTCCCGTATGG
CTTTCATTTTCTCCTCCTTGTATAAATCCTGGTTGCTGTCTCTTTATGAGGAGTTGTGGCCCGTTGTCAG
GCAACGTGGCGTGGTGTGCACTGTGTTTGCTGACGCAACCCCCACTGGTTGGGGCATTGCCACCACCTGT
CAGCTCCTTTCCGGGACTTTCGCTTTCCCCCTCCCTATTGCCACGGCGGAACTCATCGCCGCCTGCCTTG
CCCGCTGCTGGACAGGGGCTCGGCTGTTGGGCACTGACAATTCCGTGGTGTTGTCGGGGAAGCTGACGTC
CTTTCCATGGCTGCTCGCCTGTGTTGCCACCTGGATTCTGCGCGGGACGTCCTTCTGCTACGTCCCTTCG
GCCCTCAATCCAGCGGACCTTCCTTCCCGCGGCCTGCTGCCGGCTCTGCGGCCTCTTCCGCGTCTTCGCC
TTCGCCCTCAGACGAGTCGGATCTCCCTTTGGGCCGCCTCCCCGCCTGGAATTAATTCTGCAGTCGAGAC
CTAGAAAAACATGGAGCAATCACAAGTAGCAATACAGCAGCTACCAATGCTGATTGTGCCTGGCTAGAAG
CACAAGAGGAGGAGGAGGTGGGTTTTCCAGTCACACCTCAGGTACCTTTAAGACCAATGACTTACAAGGC
AGCTGTAGATCTTAGCCACTTTTTAAAAGAAAAGAGGGGACTGGAAGGGCTAATTCACTCCCAACGAAGA
CAAGATATCCTTGATCTGTGGATCTACCACACACAAGGCTACTTCCCTGATTAGCAGAACTACACACCAG
GGCCAGGGGTCAGATATCCACTGACCTTTGGATGGTGCTACAAGCTAGTACCAGTTGAGCCAGATAAGGT
AGAAGAGGCCAATAAAGGAGAGAACACCAGCTTGTTACACCCTGTGAGCCTGCATGGGATGGATGACCCG
GAGAGAGAAGTGTTAGAGTGGAGGTTTGACAGCCGCCTAGCATTTCATCACGTGGCCCGAGAGCTGCATC
CGGAGTACTTCAAGAACTGCTGATATCGAGCTTGCTACAAGGGACTTTCCGCTGGGGACTTTCCAGGGAG
GCGTGGCCTGGGCGGGACTGGGGAGTGGCGAGCCCTCAGATCCTGCATATAAGCAGCTGCTTTTTGCCTG
TACTGGGTCTCTCTGGTTAGACCAGATCTGAGCCTGGGAGCTCTCTGGCTAACTAGGGAACCCACTGCTT
AAGCCTCAATAAAGCTTGCCTTGAGTGCTTCAAGTAGTGTGTGCCCGTCTGTTGTGTGACTCTGGTAACT
AGAGATCCCTCAGACCCTTTTAGTCAGTGTGGAAAATCTCTAGCAGTAGTAGTTCATGTCATCTTATTAT
TCAGTATTTATAACTTGCAAAGAAATGAATATCAGAGAGTGAGAGGCCTTGACATTGCTAGCGTTTACCG
TCGACCTCTAGCTAGAGCTTGGCGTAATCATGGTCATAGCTGTTTCCTGTGTGAAATTGTTATCCGCTCA
CAATTCCACACAACATACGAGCCGGAAGCATAAAGTGTAAAGCCTGGGGTGCCTAATGAGTGAGCTAACT
CACATTAATTGCGTTGCGCTCACTGCCCGCTTTCCAGTCGGGAAACCTGTCGTGCCAGCTGCATTAATGA
ATCGGCCAACGCGCGGGGAGAGGCGGTTTGCGTATTGGGCGCTCTTCCGCTTCCTCGCTCACTGACTCGC
TGCGCTCGGTCGTTCGGCTGCGGCGAGCGGTATCAGCTCACTCAAAGGCGGTAATACGGTTATCCACAGA
ATCAGGGGATAACGCAGGAAAGAACATGTGAGCAAAAGGCCAGCAAAAGGCCAGGAACCGTAAAAAGGCC
GCGTTGCTGGCGTTTTTCCATAGGCTCCGCCCCCCTGACGAGCATCACAAAAATCGACGCTCAAGTCAGA
GGTGGCGAAACCCGACAGGACTATAAAGATACCAGGCGTTTCCCCCTGGAAGCTCCCTCGTGCGCTCTCC
TGTTCCGACCCTGCCGCTTACCGGATACCTGTCCGCCTTTCTCCCTTCGGGAAGCGTGGCGCTTTCTCAT
AGCTCACGCTGTAGGTATCTCAGTTCGGTGTAGGTCGTTCGCTCCAAGCTGGGCTGTGTGCACGAACCCC
CCGTTCAGCCCGACCGCTGCGCCTTATCCGGTAACTATCGTCTTGAGTCCAACCCGGTAAGACACGACTT
ATCGCCACTGGCAGCAGCCACTGGTAACAGGATTAGCAGAGCGAGGTATGTAGGCGGTGCTACAGAGTTC
TTGAAGTGGTGGCCTAACTACGGCTACACTAGAAGAACAGTATTTGGTATCTGCGCTCTGCTGAAGCCAG
TTACCTTCGGAAAAAGAGTTGGTAGCTCTTGATCCGGCAAACAAACCACCGCTGGTAGCGGTGGTTTTTT
TGTTTGCAAGCAGCAGATTACGCGCAGAAAAAAAGGATCTCAAGAAGATCCTTTGATCTTTTCTACGGGG
TCTGACGCTCAGTGGAACGAAAACTCACGTTAAGGGATTTTGGTCATGAGATTATCAAAAAGGATCTTCA
CCTAGATCCTTTTAAATTAAAAATGAAGTTTTAAATCAATCTAAAGTATATATGAGTAAACTTGGTCTGA
CAGTTACCAATGCTTAATCAGTGAGGCACCTATCTCAGCGATCTGTCTATTTCGTTCATCCATAGTTGCC
TGACTCCCCGTCGTGTAGATAACTACGATACGGGAGGGCTTACCATCTGGCCCCAGTGCTGCAATGATAC
CGCGAGACCCACGCTCACCGGCTCCAGAT
